Addgene plasmid #223577: pHR-PD-L1-SNAP
Purpose: Lentiviral expression of human PD-L1 with SNAP tag in mammalian cells
Depositing lab: Enfu Hui. Depositing organization: University of California, San Diego (UCSD). Publication: Antigen-Presenting Cell-Intrinsic PD-1 Neutralizes PD-L1 in cis to Attenuate PD-1 Signaling in T Cells. Zhao Y, Harrison DL, Song Y, Ji J, Huang J, Hui E. Cell Rep. 2018 Jul 10;24(2):379-390.e6. doi: 10.1016/j.celrep.2018.06.054. PubMed 29996099.
Backbone
  Vector backbone: pHR
  Vector type: Lentiviral ; Mammalian Expression
Growth in bacteria
  Bacterial resistance: Ampicillin, 100 μg/mL
  Growth temperature: 37°C
  Growth strain: NEB Stable
  Copy number: High Copy
Gene/Insert
  Gene/Insert name: PD-L1
  Species: H. sapiens (human)
  Entrez Gene: CD274 (a.k.a. ADMIO5, B7-H, B7H1, PD-L1, PDCD1L1, PDCD1LG1, PDL1, hPD-L1)
  Tag / fusion protein: SNAP (C terminal on insert)
  Cloning method: Gibson Cloning
  Sequencing primers: 5′ ccaatcagcctgcttctcgcttc; 3′ ccagaggttgattatcgataagc
Terms and licenses: Academic/Nonprofit Terms; Industry Terms: Not Available to Industry
Depositor comments: Plasmid lab code: L638
How to cite: pHR-PD-L1-SNAP was a gift from Enfu Hui (Addgene plasmid # 223577 ; http://n2t.net/addgene:223577 ; RRID:Addgene_223577)
