[The description below was written by a language model from this plasmid's Addgene catalogue record and pLannotate feature annotations shown in this document.]
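Description:
pHR-PD-L1-SNAP is a lentiviral transfer plasmid built on the pHR backbone for expressing human PD-L1 (CD274) fused at its C terminus to a SNAP tag in mammalian cells. It is maintained in E. coli as a high-copy plasmid through a ColE1/pUC-type origin and selected with ampicillin via the β-lactamase gene. The backbone outside the viral region also carries legacy sequences: fragments of tetracycline-resistance, rop and bom elements from pBR322, and an SV40 promoter followed by gpt fragments, SV40 small t intron sequences and an SV40 polyadenylation signal. The record assigns no selection role to these, and no complete mammalian drug-resistance marker is annotated.

The HIV-1-derived vector genome runs from a truncated 5' LTR through the Ψ packaging signal with adjoining gag sequence, the Rev response element for Rev-dependent nuclear export of the genomic RNA, and the cPPT/CTS, ending in a ΔU3 self-inactivating 3' LTR that disables LTR promoter activity after integration. Viral proteins are not encoded apart from residual fragments, so packaging functions must be provided separately. Within this frame, the spleen focus-forming virus (SFFV) promoter drives the CD274 coding sequence, joined through a short linker derived from cloning-site sequence to the SNAP-tag, an O6-alkylguanine-DNA alkyltransferase variant that reacts covalently with benzylguanine substrates. A WPRE downstream of the fusion enhances transcript expression.

The construct is used to make cells stably expressing PD-L1 that can be labelled with SNAP substrates such as fluorescent dyes. The associated publication concerns cis interactions between PD-1 and PD-L1 on antigen-presenting cells and their effect on PD-1 signalling in T cells.
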