Features (pLannotate 1.2.2; 35 found; start..end, strand, type, name):
     38..106     +  CDS            nef (fragment): NEF_HV1Z2 - Experimental evidence at protein level: Swiss-Prot protein existence level 1. Extracellular Nef protein targets CD4(+) T-lymphocytes for apoptosis by interacting with CXCR4 surface receptors. From Human immunodeficiency virus type 1 group M subtype D (isolate Z2/CDC-Z34) (HIV-1).
    108..341     +  LTR            3' LTR (ΔU3): self-inactivating 3' long terminal repeat (LTR) from HIV-1
    366..384     -  promoter       SP6 promoter: promoter for bacteriophage SP6 RNA polymerase
    612..891     +  CDS            TcR (fragment): tetracycline efflux protein; tet; confers resistance to tetracycline
    892..940     -  misc_feature   bom (fragment): basis of mobility region from pBR322
   1042..1077    -  CDS            rop (fragment): Rop protein, which maintains plasmids at low copy number; rop
   1172..1276    +  promoter       AmpR promoter: bla
   1277..2137    +  CDS            AmpR: β-lactamase; bla; confers resistance to ampicillin, carbenicillin, and related antibiotics
   2308..2896    +  rep_origin     ori: high-copy-number ColE1/pMB1/pBR322/pUC origin of replication
   3079..3135    +  CDS            lacI (fragment): lac repressor; lacI; The lac repressor binds to the lac operator to inhibit transcription in E. coli. This inhibition can be relieved by adding lactose or isopropyl-β-D-thiogalactopyranoside (IPTG).
   3142..3471    +  promoter       SV40 promoter: SV40 enhancer and early promoter
   3671..3790    +  CDS            gpt (fragment): XGPT_ECOLI - Also known as gpp, gxu. Experimental evidence at protein level: Swiss-Prot protein existence level 1. Purine salvage pathway enzyme that catalyzes the transfer of the ribosyl-5-phosphate group from 5-phospho-alpha-D-ribose 1- diphosphate (PRPP) to the N9 position of the 6-oxopurines guanine and xanthine to form the corresponding ribonucleotides GMP (guanosine 5'- monophosphate) and XMP (xanthosine 5'-monophosphate), with the release of PPi. To a lesser extent, also acts on hypoxanthine (PubMed:9100006, PubMed:3886014). Does not ribophosphorylate adenine (PubMed:3886014). From Esch
   3790..4125    +  CDS            gpt (fragment): XGPT_ECOLI - Also known as gpp, gxu. Experimental evidence at protein level: Swiss-Prot protein existence level 1. Purine salvage pathway enzyme that catalyzes the transfer of the ribosyl-5-phosphate group from 5-phospho-alpha-D-ribose 1- diphosphate (PRPP) to the N9 position of the 6-oxopurines guanine and xanthine to form the corresponding ribonucleotides GMP (guanosine 5'- monophosphate) and XMP (xanthosine 5'-monophosphate), with the release of PPi. To a lesser extent, also acts on hypoxanthine (PubMed:9100006, PubMed:3886014). Does not ribophosphorylate adenine (PubMed:3886014). From Esch
   4220..4525    +  CDS            frsA (fragment): FRSA_ECOLI - Also known as yafA. Experimental evidence at protein level: Swiss-Prot protein existence level 1. Catalyzes the hydrolysis of esters (PubMed:15808744). Displays esterase activity toward pNP-butyrate (PubMed:15808744). May stimulate mixed-acid fermentation by acting as a fermentation/respiration switch that down-regulates respiration and up- regulates fermentation rates (PubMed:15169777). From Escherichia coli (strain K12).
   4529..4603    +  CDS            small t antigen (fragment): SV40 (simian virus 40) small t antigen
   4605..4670    +  intron         small t intron: SV40 (simian virus 40) small t antigen intron
   4800..4820    +  CDS            SV40 NLS: nuclear localization signal of SV40 (simian virus 40) large T antigen
   5139..5222    +  CDS            large T antigen (fragment): large T antigen from SV40 (simian virus 40)
   5245..5379    +  polyA_signal   SV40 poly(A) signal: SV40 polyadenylation signal
   5546..5875    +  CDS            nef (fragment): NEF_HV1BR - Experimental evidence at protein level: Swiss-Prot protein existence level 1. Extracellular Nef protein targets CD4(+) T-lymphocytes for apoptosis by interacting with CXCR4 surface receptors (PubMed:14990729). From Human immunodeficiency virus type 1 group M subtype B (isolate BRU/LAI) (HIV-1).
   5923..6180    +  LTR            5' LTR (truncated): truncated 5' long terminal repeat (LTR) from HIV-1
   6227..6352    +  misc_feature   HIV-1 Ψ: packaging signal of human immunodeficiency virus type 1
   6336..6674    +  CDS            HIV-1 gag (fragment): gag protein from human immunodeficiency virus 1; gag
   6849..7082    +  misc_feature   RRE: The Rev response element (RRE) of HIV-1 allows for Rev-dependent mRNA export from the nucleus to the cytoplasm.
   7459..7559    +  CDS            Rev (fragment): human immunodeficiency virus 1 (HIV-1) Rev protein; rev; enhances nuclear export of unspliced and incompletely spliced viral mRNAs
   7596..7713    +  misc_feature   cPPT/CTS: central polypurine tract and central termination sequence of HIV-1
   7750..7782    -  misc_feature   MCS (fragment): pBluescript multiple cloning site
   7866..8273    +  promoter       SFFV promoter: spleen focus-forming virus long terminal repeat (LTR) promoter
   8301..9170    +  CDS            CD274: PD1L1_HUMAN - Also known as B7H1, PDCD1L1, PDCD1LG1, PDL1. Experimental evidence at protein level: Swiss-Prot protein existence level 1. The PDCD1-mediated inhibitory pathway is exploited by tumors to attenuate anti-tumor immunity and escape destruction by the immune system, thereby facilitating tumor survival (PubMed:28813417, PubMed:28813410). The interaction with PDCD1/PD-1 inhibits cytotoxic T lymphocytes (CTLs) effector function (By similarity). The blockage of the PDCD1-mediated pathway results in the reversal of the exhausted T- cell phenotype and the normalization of the anti-tumor res
   9196..9217    +  misc_feature   MCS (fragment): multiple cloning site
   9219..9764    +  CDS            SNAP-tag®: human O6-alkylguanine-DNA-alkyltransferase variant that forms covalent bonds with benzylguanine derivatives optimized for bacterial expression
   9779..9809    +  misc_feature   MCS (fragment): pUC18/19 multiple cloning site
   9810..9828    +  misc_feature   MCS (fragment): pBluescript multiple cloning site
   9828..10416   +  misc_feature   WPRE: woodchuck hepatitis virus posttranscriptional regulatory element
  10417..21      +  misc_feature   MCS (fragment) (across the origin): pBluescript multiple cloning site
>Addgene plasmid #223577 | pHR-PD-L1-SNAP | addgene full sequence | sequence record 444020 | Addgene NGS Result
CGATACCGTCGACCTCGAGGGAATTAATTCGAGCTCGGTACCTTTAAGACCAATGACTTACAAGGCAGCT
GTAGATCTTAGCCACTTTTTAAAAGAAAAGGGGGGACTGGAAGGGCTAATTCACTCCCAACGAAGACAAG
ATCTGCTTTTTGCTTGTACTGGGTCTCTCTGGTTAGACCAGATCTGAGCCTGGGAGCTCTCTGGCTAACT
AGGGAACCCACTGCTTAAGCCTCAATAAAGCTTGCCTTGAGTGCTTCAAGTAGTGTGTGCCCGTCTGTTG
TGTGACTCTGGTAACTAGAGATCCCTCAGACCCTTTTAGTCAGTGTGGAAAATCTCTAGCAGCATCTAGA
ATTAATTCCGTGTATTCTATAGTGTCACCTAAATCGTATGTGTATGATACATAAGGTTATGTATTAATTG
TAGCCGCGTTCTAACGACAATATGTACAAGCCTAATTGTGTAGCATCTGGCTTACTGAAGCAGACCCTAT
CATCTCTCTCGTAAACTGCCGTCAGAGTCGGTTTGGTTGGACGAACCTTCTGAGTTTCTGGTAACGCCGT
CCCGCACCCGGAAATGGTCAGCGAACCAATCAGCAGGGTCATCGCTAGCCAGATCCTCTACGCCGGACGC
ATCGTGGCCGGCATCACCGGCGCCACAGGTGCGGTTGCTGGCGCCTATATCGCCGACATCACCGATGGGG
AAGATCGGGCTCGCCACTTCGGGCTCATGAGCGCTTGTTTCGGCGTGGGTATGGTGGCAGGCCCCGTGGC
CGGGGGACTGTTGGGCGCCATCTCCTTGCATGCACCATTCCTTGCGGCGGCGGTGCTCAACGGCCTCAAC
CTACTACTGGGCTGCTTCCTAATGCAGGAGTCGCATAAGGGAGAGCGTCGAATGGTGCACTCTCAGTACA
ATCTGCTCTGATGCCGCATAGTTAAGCCAGCCCCGACACCCGCCAACACCCGCTGACGCGCCCTGACGGG
CTTGTCTGCTCCCGGCATCCGCTTACAGACAAGCTGTGACCGTCTCCGGGAGCTGCATGTGTCAGAGGTT
TTCACCGTCATCACCGAAACGCGCGAGACGAAAGGGCCTCGTGATACGCCTATTTTTATAGGTTAATGTC
ATGATAATAATGGTTTCTTAGACGTCAGGTGGCACTTTTCGGGGAAATGTGCGCGGAACCCCTATTTGTT
TATTTTTCTAAATACATTCAAATATGTATCCGCTCATGAGACAATAACCCTGATAAATGCTTCAATAATA
TTGAAAAAGGAAGAGTATGAGTATTCAACATTTCCGTGTCGCCCTTATTCCCTTTTTTGCGGCATTTTGC
CTTCCTGTTTTTGCTCACCCAGAAACGCTGGTGAAAGTAAAAGATGCTGAAGATCAGTTGGGTGCACGAG
TGGGTTACATCGAACTGGATCTCAACAGCGGTAAGATCCTTGAGAGTTTTCGCCCCGAAGAACGTTTTCC
AATGATGAGCACTTTTAAAGTTCTGCTATGTGGCGCGGTATTATCCCGTATTGACGCCGGGCAAGAGCAA
CTCGGTCGCCGCATACACTATTCTCAGAATGACTTGGTTGAGTACTCACCAGTCACAGAAAAGCATCTTA
CGGATGGCATGACAGTAAGAGAATTATGCAGTGCTGCCATAACCATGAGTGATAACACTGCGGCCAACTT
ACTTCTGACAACGATCGGAGGACCGAAGGAGCTAACCGCTTTTTTGCACAACATGGGGGATCATGTAACT
CGCCTTGATCGTTGGGAACCGGAGCTGAATGAAGCCATACCAAACGACGAGCGTGACACCACGATGCCTG
TAGCAATGGCAACAACGTTGCGCAAACTATTAACTGGCGAACTACTTACTCTAGCTTCCCGGCAACAATT
AATAGACTGGATGGAGGCGGATAAAGTTGCAGGACCACTTCTGCGCTCGGCCCTTCCGGCTGGCTGGTTT
ATTGCTGATAAATCTGGAGCCGGTGAGCGTGGGTCTCGCGGTATCATTGCAGCACTGGGGCCAGATGGTA
AGCCCTCCCGTATCGTAGTTATCTACACGACGGGGAGTCAGGCAACTATGGATGAACGAAATAGACAGAT
CGCTGAGATAGGTGCCTCACTGATTAAGCATTGGTAACTGTCAGACCAAGTTTACTCATATATACTTTAG
ATTGATTTAAAACTTCATTTTTAATTTAAAAGGATCTAGGTGAAGATCCTTTTTGATAATCTCATGACCA
AAATCCCTTAACGTGAGTTTTCGTTCCACTGAGCGTCAGACCCCGTAGAAAAGATCAAAGGATCTTCTTG
AGATCCTTTTTTTCTGCGCGTAATCTGCTGCTTGCAAACAAAAAAACCACCGCTACCAGCGGTGGTTTGT
TTGCCGGATCAAGAGCTACCAACTCTTTTTCCGAAGGTAACTGGCTTCAGCAGAGCGCAGATACCAAATA
CTGTTCTTCTAGTGTAGCCGTAGTTAGGCCACCACTTCAAGAACTCTGTAGCACCGCCTACATACCTCGC
TCTGCTAATCCTGTTACCAGTGGCTGCTGCCAGTGGCGATAAGTCGTGTCTTACCGGGTTGGACTCAAGA
CGATAGTTACCGGATAAGGCGCAGCGGTCGGGCTGAACGGGGGGTTCGTGCACACAGCCCAGCTTGGAGC
GAACGACCTACACCGAACTGAGATACCTACAGCGTGAGCTATGAGAAAGCGCCACGCTTCCCGAAGGGAG
AAAGGCGGACAGGTATCCGGTAAGCGGCAGGGTCGGAACAGGAGAGCGCACGAGGGAGCTTCCAGGGGGA
AACGCCTGGTATCTTTATAGTCCTGTCGGGTTTCGCCACCTCTGACTTGAGCGTCGATTTTTGTGATGCT
CGTCAGGGGGGCGGAGCCTATGGAAAAACGCCAGCAACGCGGCCTTTTTACGGTTCCTGGCCTTTTGCTG
GCCTTTTGCTCACATGTTCTTTCCTGCGTTATCCCCTGATTCTGTGGATAACCGTATTACCGCCTTTGAG
TGAGCTGATACCGCTCGCCGCAGCCGAACGACCGAGCGCAGCGAGTCAGTGAGCGAGGAAGCGGAAGAGC
GCCCAATACGCAAACCGCCTCTCCCCGCGCGTTGGCCGATTCATTAATGCAGCTGTGGAATGTGTGTCAG
TTAGGGTGTGGAAAGTCCCCAGGCTCCCCAGCAGGCAGAAGTATGCAAAGCATGCATCTCAATTAGTCAG
CAACCAGGTGTGGAAAGTCCCCAGGCTCCCCAGCAGGCAGAAGTATGCAAAGCATGCATCTCAATTAGTC
AGCAACCATAGTCCCGCCCCTAACTCCGCCCATCCCGCCCCTAACTCCGCCCAGTTCCGCCCATTCTCCG
CCCCATGGCTGACTAATTTTTTTTATTTATGCAGAGGCCGAGGCCGCCTCGGCCTCTGAGCTATTCCAGA
AGTAGTGAGGAGGCTTTTTTGGAGGCCTAGGCTTTTGCAAAAAGCTTGGACACAAGACAGGCTTGCGAGA
TATGTTTGAGAATACCACTTTATCCCGCGTCAGGGAGAGGCAGTGCGTAAAAAGACGCGGACTCATGTGA
AATACTGGTTTTTAGTGCGCCAGATCTCTATAATCTCGCGCAACCTATTTTCCCCTCGAACACTTTTTAA
GCCGTAGATAAACAGGCTGGGACACTTCACATGAGCGAAAAATACATCGTCACCTGGGACATGTTGCAGA
TCCATGCACGTAAACTCGCAAGCCGACTGATGCCTTCTGAACAATGGAAAGGCATTATTGCCGTAAGCCG
TGGCGGTCTGTACCGGGTGCGTTACTGGCGCGTGAACTGGGTATTCGTCATGTCGATACCGTTTGTATTT
CCAGCTACGATCACGACAACCAGCGCGAGCTTAAAGTGCTGAAACGCGCAGAAGGCGATGGCGAAGGCTT
CATCGTTATTGATGACCTGGTGGATACCGGTGGTACTGCGGTTGCGATTCGTGAAATGTATCCAAAAGCG
CACTTTGTCACCATCTTCGCAAAACCGGCTGGTCGTCCGCTGGTTGATGACTATGTTGTTGATATCCCGC
AAGATACCTGGATTGAACAGCCGTGGGATATGGGCGTCGTATTCGTCCCGCCAATCTCCGGTCGCTAATC
TTTTCAACGCCTGGCACTGCCGGGCGTTGTTCTTTTTAACTTCAGGCGGGTTACAATAGTTTCCAGTAAG
TATTCTGGAGGCTGCATCCATGACACAGGCAAACCTGAGCGAAACCCTGTTCAAACCCCGCTTTAAACAT
CCTGAAACCTCGACGCTAGTCCGCCGCTTTAATCACGGCGCACAACCGCCTGTGCAGTCGGCCCTTGATG
GTAAAACCATCCCTCACTGGTATCGCATGATTAACCGTCTGATGTGGATCTGGCGCGGCATTGACCCACG
CGAAATCCTCGACGTCCAGGCACGTATTGTGATGAGCGATGCCGAACGTACCGACGATGATTTATACGAT
ACGGTGATTGGCTACCGTGGCGGCAACTGGATTTATGAGTGGGCCCCGGATCTTTGTGAAGGAACCTTAC
TTCTGTGGTGTGACATAATTGGACAAACTACCTACAGAGATTTAAAGCTCTAAGGTAAATATAAAATTTT
TAAGTGTATAATGTGTTAAACTACTGATTCTAATTGTTTGTGTATTTTAGATTCCAACCTATGGAACTGA
TGAATGGGAGCAGTGGTGGAATGCCTTTAATGAGGAAAACCTGTTTTGCTCAGAAGAAATGCCATCTAGT
GATGATGAGGCTACTGCTGACTCTCAACATTCTACTCCTCCAAAAAAGAAGAGAAAGGTAGAAGACCCCA
AGGACTTTCCTTCAGAATTGCTAAGTTTTTTGAGTCATGCTGTGTTTAGTAATAGAACTCTTGCTTGCTT
TGCTATTTACACCACAAAGGAAAAAGCTGCACTGCTATACAAGAAAATTATGGAAAAATATTCTGTAACC
TTTATAAGTAGGCATAACAGTTATAATCATAACATACTGTTTTTTCTTACTCCACACAGGCATAGAGTGT
CTGCTATTAATAACTATGCTCAAAAATTGTGTACCTTTAGCTTTTTAATTTGTAAAGGGGTTAATAAGGA
ATATTTGATGTATAGTGCCTTGACTAGAGATCATAATCAGCCATACCACATTTGTAGAGGTTTTACTTGC
TTTAAAAAACCTCCCACACCTCCCCCTGAACCTGAAACATAAAATGAATGCAATTGTTGTTGTTAACTTG
TTTATTGCAGCTTATAATGGTTACAAATAAAGCAATAGCATCACAAATTTCACAAATAAAGCATTTTTTT
CACTGCATTCTAGTTGTGGTTTGTCCAAACTCATCAATGTATCTTATCATGTCTGGATCAACTGGATAAC
TCAAGCTAACCAAAATCATCCCAAACTTCCCACCCCATACCCTATTACCACTGCCAATTACCTGTGGTTT
CATTTACTCTAAACCTGTGATTCCTCTGAATTATTTTCATTTTAAAGAAATTGTATTTGTTAAATATGTA
CTACAAACTTAGTAGTTGGAAGGGCTAATTCACTCCCAAAGAAGACAAGATATCCTTGATCTGTGGATCT
ACCACACACAAGGCTACTTCCCTGATTAGCAGAACTACACACCAGGGCCAGGGGTCAGATATCCACTGAC
CTTTGGATGGTGCTACAAGCTAGTACCAGTTGAGCCAGATAAGGTAGAAGAGGCCAATAAAGGAGAGAAC
ACCAGCTTGTTACACCCTGTGAGCCTGCATGGGATGGATGACCCGGAGAGAGAAGTGTTAGAGTGGAGGT
TTGACAGCCGCCTAGCATTTCATCACGTGGCCCGAGAGCTGCATCCGGAGTACTTCAAGAACTGCTGATA
TCGAGCTTGCTACAAGGGACTTTCCGCTGGGGACTTTCCAGGGAGGCGTGGCCTGGGCGGGACTGGGGAG
TGGCGAGCCCTCAGATCCTGCATATAAGCAGCTGCTTTTTGCCTGTACTGGGTCTCTCTGGTTAGACCAG
ATCTGAGCCTGGGAGCTCTCTGGCTAACTAGGGAACCCACTGCTTAAGCCTCAATAAAGCTTGCCTTGAG
TGCTTCAAGTAGTGTGTGCCCGTCTGTTGTGTGACTCTGGTAACTAGAGATCCCTCAGACCCTTTTAGTC
AGTGTGGAAAATCTCTAGCAGTGGCGCCCGAACAGGGACTTGAAAGCGAAAGGGAAACCAGAGGAGCTCT
CTCGACGCAGGACTCGGCTTGCTGAAGCGCGCACGGCAAGAGGCGAGGGGCGGCGACTGGTGAGTACGCC
AAAAATTTTGACTAGCGGAGGCTAGAAGGAGAGAGATGGGTGCGAGAGCGTCAGTATTAAGCGGGGGAGA
ATTAGATCGCGATGGGAAAAAATTCGGTTAAGGCCAGGGGGAAAGAAAAAATATAAATTAAAACATATAG
TATGGGCAAGCAGGGAGCTAGAACGATTCGCAGTTAATCCTGGCCTGTTAGAAACATCAGAAGGCTGTAG
ACAAATACTGGGACAGCTACAACCATCCCTTCAGACAGGATCAGAAGAACTTAGATCATTATATAATACA
GTAGCAACCCTCTATTGTGTGCATCAAAGGATAGAGATAAAAGACACCAAGGAAGCTTTAGACAAGATAG
AGGAAGAGCAAAACAAAAGTAAGACCACCGCACAGCAAGCGGCCGGCCGCTGATCTTCAGACCTGGAGGA
GGAGATATGAGGGACAATTGGAGAAGTGAATTATATAAATATAAAGTAGTAAAAATTGAACCATTAGGAG
TAGCACCCACCAAGGCAAAGAGAAGAGTGGTGCAGAGAGAAAAAAGAGCAGTGGGAATAGGAGCTTTGTT
CCTTGGGTTCTTGGGAGCAGCAGGAAGCACTATGGGCGCAGCGTCAATGACGCTGACGGTACAGGCCAGA
CAATTATTGTCTGGTATAGTGCAGCAGCAGAACAATTTGCTGAGGGCTATTGAGGCGCAACAGCATCTGT
TGCAACTCACAGTCTGGGGCATCAAGCAGCTCCAGGCAAGAATCCTGGCTGTGGAAAGATACCTAAAGGA
TCAACAGCTCCTGGGGATTTGGGGTTGCTCTGGAAAACTCATTTGCACCACTGCTGTGCCTTGGAATGCT
AGTTGGAGTAATAAATCTCTGGAACAGATTTGGAATCACACGACCTGGATGGAGTGGGACAGAGAAATTA
ACAATTACACAAGCTTAATACACTCCTTAATTGAAGAATCGCAAAACCAGCAAGAAAAGAATGAACAAGA
ATTATTGGAATTAGATAAATGGGCAAGTTTGTGGAATTGGTTTAACATAACAAATTGGCTGTGGTATATA
AAATTATTCATAATGATAGTAGGAGGCTTGGTAGGTTTAAGAATAGTTTTTGCTGTACTTTCTATAGTGA
ATAGAGTTAGGCAGGGATATTCACCATTATCGTTTCAGACCCACCTCCCAACCCCGAGGGGACCCGACAG
GCCCGAAGGAATAGAAGAAGAAGGTGGAGAGAGAGACAGAGACAGATCCATTCGATTAGTGAACGGATCT
CGACGGTATCGCCAAATGGCAGTATTCATCCACAATTTTAAAAGAAAAGGGGGGATTGGGGGGTACAGTG
CAGGGGAAAGAATAGTAGACATAATAGCAACAGACATACAAACTAAAGAATTACAAAAACAAATTACAAA
AATTCAAAATTTTCGGGTTTATTACAGGGACAGCAGAGATCCAGTTTGGATCGATAAGCTTGATATCGAA
TTCCTGCAGCCCCGATAAAATAAAAGATTTTATTTAGTCTCCAGAAAAAGGGGGGAATGAAAGACCCCAC
CTGTAGGTTTGGCAAGCTAGCTGCAGTAACGCCATTTTGCAAGGCATGGAAAAATACCAAACCAAGAATA
GAGAAGTTCAGATCAAGGGCGGGTACATGAAAATAGCTAACGTTGGGCCAAACAGGATATCTGCGGTGAG
CAGTTTCGGCCCCGGCCCGGGGCCAAGAACAGATGGTCACCGCAGTTTCGGCCCCGGCCCGAGGCCAAGA
ACAGATGGTCCCCAGATATGGCCCAACCCTCAGCAGTTTCTTAAGACCCATCAGATGTTTCCAGGCTCCC
CCAAGGACCTGAAATGACCCTGCGCCTTATTTGAATTAACCAATCAGCCTGCTTCTCGCTTCTGTTCGCG
CGCTTCTGCTTCCCGAGCTCTATAAAAGAGCTCACAACCCCTCACTCGGCGCGCCAGTCCTCCGACAGAC
TGAGTCGCCCGGGGGGGATCTGGAGCTCTCGAGAATTCTCATGAGGATATTTGCTGTCTTTATATTCATG
ACCTACTGGCATTTGCTGAACGCATTTACTGTCACGGTTCCCAAGGACCTATATGTGGTAGAGTATGGTA
GCAATATGACAATTGAATGCAAATTCCCAGTAGAAAAACAATTAGACCTGGCTGCACTAATTGTCTATTG
GGAAATGGAGGATAAGAACATTATTCAATTTGTGCATGGAGAGGAAGACCTGAAGGTTCAGCATAGTAGC
TACAGACAGAGGGCCCGGCTGTTGAAGGACCAGCTCTCCCTGGGAAATGCTGCACTTCAGATCACAGATG
TGAAATTGCAGGATGCAGGGGTGTACCGCTGCATGATCAGCTATGGTGGTGCCGACTACAAGCGAATTAC
TGTGAAAGTCAATGCCCCATACAACAAAATCAACCAAAGAATTTTGGTTGTGGACCCAGTCACCTCTGAA
CATGAACTGACATGTCAGGCTGAGGGCTACCCCAAGGCCGAAGTCATCTGGACAAGCAGTGACCATCAAG
TCCTGAGTGGTAAGACCACCACCACCAATTCCAAGAGAGAGGAGAAGCTTTTCAATGTGACCAGCACACT
GAGAATCAACACAACAACTAATGAGATTTTCTACTGCACTTTTAGGAGATTAGATCCTGAGGAAAACCAT
ACAGCTGAATTGGTCATCCCAGAACTACCTCTGGCACATCCTCCAAATGAAAGGACTCACTTGGTAATTC
TGGGAGCCATCTTATTATGCCTTGGTGTAGCACTGACATTCATCTTCCGTTTAAGAAAAGGGAGAATGAT
GGATGTGAAAAAATGTGGCATCCAAGATACAAACTCAAAGAAGCAAAGTGATACACATTTGGAGGAGACG
ACGCGTCTGCAGGATATCAAGCTTGCGGTACCGCGGGCCCGGGATCCAATGGACAAAGATTGCGAAATGA
AACGTACCACCCTGGATAGCCCGCTGGGCAAACTGGAACTGAGCGGCTGCGAACAGGGCCTGCATGAAAT
TAAACTGCTGGGTAAAGGCACCAGCGCGGCCGATGCGGTTGAAGTTCCGGCCCCGGCCGCCGTGCTGGGT
GGTCCGGAACCGCTGATGCAGGCGACCGCGTGGCTGAACGCGTATTTTCATCAGCCGGAAGCGATTGAAG
AATTTCCGGTTCCGGCGCTGCATCATCCGGTGTTTCAGCAGGAGAGCTTTACCCGTCAGGTGCTGTGGAA
ACTGCTGAAAGTGGTTAAATTTGGCGAAGTGATTAGCTATCAGCAGCTGGCGGCCCTGGCGGGTAATCCG
GCGGCCACCGCCGCCGTTAAAACCGCGCTGAGCGGTAACCCGGTGCCGATTCTGATTCCGTGCCATCGTG
TGGTTAGCTCTAGCGGTGCGGTTGGCGGTTATGAAGGTGGTCTGGCGGTGAAAGAGTGGCTGCTGGCCCA
TGAAGGTCATCGTCTGGGTAAACCGGGTCTGGGATAAAGCGGCCGCGACTCTAGAGTCGACCTGCAGGCA
TGCAAGCTTGATATCAAGCTTATCGATAATCAACCTCTGGATTACAAAATTTGTGAAAGATTGACTGGTA
TTCTTAACTATGTTGCTCCTTTTACGCTATGTGGATACGCTGCTTTAATGCCTTTGTATCATGCTATTGC
TTCCCGTATGGCTTTCATTTTCTCCTCCTTGTATAAATCCTGGTTGCTGTCTCTTTATGAGGAGTTGTGG
CCCGTTGTCAGGCAACGTGGCGTGGTGTGCACTGTGTTTGCTGACGCAACCCCCACTGGTTGGGGCATTG
CCACCACCTGTCAGCTCCTTTCCGGGACTTTCGCTTTCCCCCTCCCTATTGCCACGGCGGAACTCATCGC
CGCCTGCCTTGCCCGCTGCTGGACAGGGGCTCGGCTGTTGGGCACTGACAATTCCGTGGTGTTGTCGGGG
AAATCATCGTCCTTTCCTTGGCTGCTCGCCTGTGTTGCCACCTGGATTCTGCGCGGGACGTCCTTCTGCT
ACGTCCCTTCGGCCCTCAATCCAGCGGACCTTCCTTCCCGCGGCCTGCTGCCGGCTCTGCGGCCTCTTCC
GCGTCTTCGCCTTCGCCCTCAGACGAGTCGGATCTCCCTTTGGGCCGCCTCCCCGCAT
